>Addgene plasmid #57716 | Dendra2-ER-5 | depositor partial sequence | sequence record 88870 | insert sequence
TGACGCAAATGGGCGGTAGGCGTGTACGGTGGGAGGTCTATATAAGCAGAGCTGGTTTAGTGAACCGTCA
GATCCGCTAGCGCCACCATGCTGCTATCCGTGCCGTTGCTGCTCGGCCTCCTCGGCCTGGCCGTCGCCGC
ACCGGTCGCCACCATGAACACCCCGGGAATTAACCTGATCAAGGAGGACATGCGCGTGAAGGTGCACATG
GAGGGCAACGTGAACGGCCACGCCTTCGTGATCGAGGGCGAGGGCAAGGGCAAGCCCTACGAGGGCACCC
AGACCGCCAACCTGACCGTGAAGGAGGGCGCCCCCCTGCCCTTCAGCTACGACATCCTGACCACCGCCGT
GCACTACGGCAACCGGGTGTTCACCAAGTACCCCGAGGACATCCCCGACTACTTCAAGCAGAGCTTCCCC
GAGGGCTACAGCTGGGAGCGCACCATGACCTTCGAGGACAAGGGCATCTGCACCATCCGCAGCGACATCA
GCCTGGAGGGCGACTGCTTCTTCCAGAACGTGCGCTTCAAGGGCACCAACTTCCCCCCCAACGGCCCCGT
GATGCAGAAGAAGACCCTGAAGTGGGAGCCCAGCACCGAGAAGCTGCACGTGCGCGACGGCCTGCTGGTG
GGCAACATCAACATGGCCCTGCTGCTGGAGGGCGGCGGCCACTACCTGTGCGACTTCAAGACCACCTACA
AGGCCAAGAAGGTGGTGCAGCTGCCCGACGCCCACTTCGTGGACCACCGCATCGAGATCCTGGGCAACGA
CAGCGACTACAACAAGGTGAAGCTGTACGAGCACGCCGTGGCCCGCTACAGCCCCCTGCCCAGCCAGGTG
TGGTCCGGAAAGGACGAGCTGTAAGAATTCTGCAGTCGACGGTACCGCGGGCCCGGGATCCACCGGATCT
AGATAACTGATCATAATCAGCCATACCACATTTGTAGAGGTTTTACTTGCTTTAAAAAAACCTCCCACAC
CTCCCCCTGAACCT
