>Addgene plasmid #57716 | Dendra2-ER-5 | addgene partial sequence | sequence record 108444 | CMV-F 5'-CGCAAATGGGCGGTAGGCGTG-3'
AGCTGGTTTAGTGAACCGTCAGATCCGCTAGCGCCACCATGCTGCTATCCGTGCCGTTGCTGCTCGGCCT
CCTCGGCCTGGCCGTCGCCGCACCGGTCGCCACCATGAACACCCCGGGAATTAACCTGATCAAGGAGGAC
ATGCGCGTGAAGGTGCACATGGAGGGCAACGTGAACGGCCACGCCTTCGTGATCGAGGGCGAGGGCAAGG
GCAAGCCCTACGAGGGCACCCAGACCGCCAACCTGACCGTGAAGGAGGGCGCCCCCCTGCCCTTCAGCTA
CGACATCCTGACCACCGCCGTGCACTACGGCAACCGGGTGTTCACCAAGTACCCCGAGGACATCCCCGAC
TACTTCAAGCAGAGCTTCCCCGAGGGCTACAGCTGGGAGCGCACCATGACCTTCGAGGACAAGGGCATCT
GCACCATCCGCAGCGACATCAGCCTGGAGGGCGACTGCTTCTTCCAGAACGTGCGCTTCAAGGGCACCAA
CTTCCCCCCCAACGGCCCCGTGATGCAGAAGAAGACCCTGAAGTGGGAGCCCAGCACCGAGAAGCTGCAC
GTGCGCGACGGCCTGCTGGTGGGCAACATCAACATGGCCCTGCTGCTGGAGGGCGGCGGCCACTACCTGT
GCGACTTCAAGACCACCTACAAGGCCAAGAAGGTGGTGCAGCTGCCCGACGCCCACTTCGTGGACCACCG
CATCGAGATCCTGGGCAACGACAGCGACTACAACAAGGTGAAGCTGTACGAGCACGCCGTGGCCCGCTAC
AGCCCCCTGCCCAGCCAGGTGTGGTCCGGAAAGGACGAGCTGTAAGAATTCTGCAGTCGACGGTACCGCG
GGCCCGGGATCCACCGGATCTAGATAACTGATCATAATCAGCCATAC
