[The description below was written by a language model from this plasmid's Addgene catalogue record.]
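Description:
Dendra2-ER-5 is a mammalian expression plasmid built on a Dendra2 fluorescent-protein backbone (about 4.75 kb without the insert) and designed to label the endoplasmic reticulum in living or fixed cells. It is propagated in E. coli as a high-copy plasmid under kanamycin selection, and it carries a neomycin resistance marker so that transfected mammalian cells can be selected with G418 to establish stable lines. The record does not include a feature table, so the specific origins of replication and the promoters driving the resistance markers are not stated.

The payload is the ER signal peptide from human calreticulin (CALR), fused to Dendra2 and expressed from the CMV promoter, a strong constitutive promoter in most mammalian cell types. The sequencing primer choices imply an SV40 polyadenylation signal downstream of the cassette. The signal peptide directs the nascent fusion into the ER lumen through the secretory pathway. The record does not say whether a C-terminal retention motif is also present, nor does it explain the "5" in the name or give the orientation of the fusion.

Dendra2 is a green-to-red photoconvertible fluorescent protein, which accounts for the paired spectral values listed: excitation/emission of 490/507 nm for the unconverted green form and 553/573 nm for the converted red form. This makes the construct suited to visualising ER morphology, and to experiments in which a chosen subpopulation of the ER-localised protein is photoconverted and then tracked over time, as well as photoconversion-based super-resolution imaging.
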