Addgene plasmid #57716: Dendra2-ER-5
Purpose: Localization: Endoplasmic Reticulum, Excitation: 490 / 553, Emission: 507 / 573
Depositing lab: Michael Davidson. Depositing organization: Florida State University, Tallahassee.
Backbone
  Vector backbone: Dendra2
  Backbone size w/o insert (bp): 4750
  Vector type: Mammalian Expression
  Selectable markers: Neomycin (select with G418)
Growth in bacteria
  Bacterial resistance: Kanamycin, 50 μg/mL
  Growth temperature: 37°C
  Growth strain: DH5alpha
  Copy number: High Copy
Gene/Insert
  Gene/Insert name: ER (alt name: NM_004343.3)
  Species: H. sapiens (human)
  Mutation: ER Signal Peptide
  Entrez Gene: CALR (a.k.a. CALR1, CRT, HEL-S-99n, RO, SSA, cC1qR)
  Promoter: CMV
  Tag / fusion protein: Dendra2
  Cloning method: Unknown
  Sequencing primers: 5′ CMV-F; 3′ SV40pA-R
Terms and licenses: Academic/Nonprofit Terms; Industry Terms
Depositor comments: . Excitation = 490 / 553; Emission = 507 / 573
How to cite: Dendra2-ER-5 was a gift from Michael Davidson (Addgene plasmid # 57716 ; http://n2t.net/addgene:57716 ; RRID:Addgene_57716)
